Addgene plasmid #100810: SaBE3-Gam
Purpose: Expresses SaBE3-Gam in mammalian cells
Depositing lab: David Liu. Depositing organization: Broad Institute. Publication: Improved base excision repair inhibition and bacteriophage Mu Gam protein yields C:G-to-T:A base editors with higher efficiency and product purity. Komor AC, Zhao KT, Packer MS, Gaudelli NM, Waterbury AL, Koblan LW, Kim YB, Badran AH, Liu DR. Sci Adv. 2017 Aug 30;3(8):eaao4774. doi: 10.1126/sciadv.aao4774. eCollection 2017 Aug. aao4774 PubMed 28875174.
Backbone
  Vector backbone: pCMV
  Backbone size w/o insert (bp): 3402
  Total vector size (bp): 8256
  Vector type: Mammalian Expression
Growth in bacteria
  Bacterial resistance: Ampicillin, 100 μg/mL
  Growth temperature: 37°C
  Growth strain: DH5alpha
  Copy number: High Copy
Gene/Insert
  Gene/Insert name: SaBE3-Gam
  Species: R. norvegicus (rat), Synthetic; S. Aureus
  Insert size (bp): 4854
  Promoter: CMV
  Cloning method: Gibson Cloning
  Sequencing primers: 5′ T7; 3′ M13R
Terms and licenses: Academic/Nonprofit Terms; Industry Terms: Not Available to Industry
How to cite: SaBE3-Gam was a gift from David Liu (Addgene plasmid # 100810 ; http://n2t.net/addgene:100810 ; RRID:Addgene_100810)
