[The description below was written by a language model from this plasmid's Addgene catalogue record and pLannotate feature annotations shown in this document.]
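Description:
SaBE3-Gam is an 8,256 bp mammalian expression plasmid built on a pCMV backbone, carrying a roughly 4.9 kb synthetic fusion gene that encodes a cytosine base editor based on Staphylococcus aureus Cas9. It is propagated in E. coli through a high-copy ColE1/pUC-type origin and selected with ampicillin via the β-lactamase gene and its own promoter. Remnants of lac regulatory elements, a pBluescript polylinker, an SV40 promoter fragment and a pBR322 bom fragment are backbone carry-over with no evident role in the payload.

Expression is driven by the human CMV immediate-early enhancer and promoter, with a T7 promoter just upstream of the coding region, and is terminated by the bovine growth hormone polyadenylation signal. The annotated open reading frame runs, in order, through bacteriophage Mu Gam, rat APOBEC1 cytidine deaminase, S. aureus Cas9 and the PBS2 phage uracil-DNA glycosylase inhibitor (UGI). The circular map is numbered so that the fusion wraps across the origin of the sequence, with UGI at the start. The two short segments flagging as "ABE(7.10) fragments" on either side of APOBEC1 most likely represent shared linker sequence rather than any adenine deaminase. A 3xFLAG match is annotated between Cas9 and UGI, though it may also reflect linker-like sequence. The table does not indicate the Cas9 nickase status or any nuclear localisation signal.

Functionally, Cas9 targets APOBEC1 to deaminate cytosines to uracil, UGI blocks uracil excision, and Gam binds double-strand break ends. Per the associated publication, this design aims at C:G-to-T:A editing with higher efficiency and product purity. No guide RNA cassette is annotated, so a guide would have to be supplied separately.
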