Features (pLannotate 1.2.2; 21 found; start..end, strand, type, name):
     13..261     +  CDS            UGI: UNGI_BPPB2 - Experimental evidence at protein level: Swiss-Prot protein existence level 1. This protein binds specifically and reversibly to the host uracil-DNA glycosylase, preventing removal of uracil residues from PBS2 DNA by the host uracil-excision repair system. From Bacillus phage PBS2 (Bacteriophage PBS2).
    349..573     +  polyA_signal   bGH poly(A) signal: bovine growth hormone polyadenylation signal
    577..598     +  promoter       SV40 promoter (fragment): SV40 enhancer and early promoter
    603..619     +  misc_feature   MCS (fragment): pBluescript multiple cloning site
    668..684     -  protein_bind   lac operator: The lac repressor binds to the lac operator to inhibit transcription in E. coli. This inhibition can be relieved by adding lactose or isopropyl-β-D-thiogalactopyranoside (IPTG). lac repressor encoded by lacI
    692..722     -  promoter       lac promoter: promoter for the E. coli lac operon
    737..758     -  protein_bind   CAP binding site: CAP binding activates transcription in the presence of cAMP. E. coli catabolite activator protein
    771..863     -  CDS            lacI (fragment): lac repressor; lacI; The lac repressor binds to the lac operator to inhibit transcription in E. coli. This inhibition can be relieved by adding lactose or isopropyl-β-D-thiogalactopyranoside (IPTG).
   1046..1634    -  rep_origin     ori: high-copy-number ColE1/pMB1/pBR322/pUC origin of replication
   1805..2665    -  CDS            AmpR: β-lactamase; bla; confers resistance to ampicillin, carbenicillin, and related antibiotics
   2666..2770    -  promoter       AmpR promoter: bla
   2841..2885    -  misc_feature   bom (fragment): basis of mobility region from pBR322
   3040..3419    +  enhancer       CMV enhancer: human cytomegalovirus immediate early enhancer
   3420..3623    +  promoter       CMV promoter: human cytomegalovirus (CMV) immediate early promoter
   3665..3683    +  promoter       T7 promoter: promoter for bacteriophage T7 RNA polymerase
   3697..4218    +  CDS            gam: GAM_BPMU - Experimental evidence at protein level: Swiss-Prot protein existence level 1. Protects linear double-stranded DNA from host exonuclease degradation. Binds to linear dsDNA irrespective of the precise architecture of the DNA terminus but not to RNA or to ssDNA. From Escherichia phage Mu (Bacteriophage Mu).
   4218..4266    +  CDS            ABE(7.10) (fragment): adenine base editor comprising wild-type E. coli TadA fused to the evolved TadA*(7.10) mutant (Gaudelli et al., 2017)
   4267..4950    +  CDS            Apobec1: ABEC1_RAT - Experimental evidence at protein level: Swiss-Prot protein existence level 1. Catalytic component of the apolipoprotein B mRNA editing enzyme complex which is responsible for the postranscriptional editing of a CAA codon for Gln to a UAA codon for stop in the APOB mRNA. May also play a role in the epigenetic regulation of gene expression by participating in DNA demethylation. From Rattus norvegicus (Rat).
   4951..4998    +  CDS            ABE(7.10) (fragment): adenine base editor comprising wild-type E. coli TadA fused to the evolved TadA*(7.10) mutant (Gaudelli et al., 2017)
   5002..8157    +  CDS            cas9: CAS9_STAAU - Experimental evidence at protein level: Swiss-Prot protein existence level 1. CRISPR (clustered regularly interspaced short palindromic repeat) is an adaptive immune system that provides protection against mobile genetic elements (viruses, transposable elements and conjugative plasmids). CRISPR clusters contain spacers, sequences complementary to antecedent mobile elements, and target invading nucleic acids. CRISPR clusters are transcribed and processed into CRISPR RNA (crRNA). In type II CRISPR systems correct processing of pre-crRNA requires a trans- encoded small RNA (tracrRNA)
   8191..8256    +  CDS            3xFLAG: three tandem FLAG® epitope tags, followed by an enterokinase cleavage site
>Addgene plasmid #100810 | SaBE3-Gam | addgene full sequence | sequence record 192724 | Addgene NGS Result
TCTGGTGGTTCTACTAATCTGTCAGATATTATTGAAAAGGAGACCGGTAAGCAACTGGTTATCCAGGAAT
CCATCCTCATGCTCCCAGAGGAGGTGGAAGAAGTCATTGGGAACAAGCCGGAAAGCGATATACTCGTGCA
CACCGCCTACGACGAGAGCACCGACGAGAATGTCATGCTTCTGACTAGCGACGCCCCTGAATACAAGCCT
TGGGCTCTGGTCATACAGGATAGCAACGGTGAGAACAAGATTAAGATGCTCTCTGGTGGTTCTCCCAAGA
AGAAGAGGAAAGTCTAACCGGTCATCATCACCATCACCATTGAGTTTAAACCCGCTGATCAGCCTCGACT
GTGCCTTCTAGTTGCCAGCCATCTGTTGTTTGCCCCTCCCCCGTGCCTTCCTTGACCCTGGAAGGTGCCA
CTCCCACTGTCCTTTCCTAATAAAATGAGGAAATTGCATCGCATTGTCTGAGTAGGTGTCATTCTATTCT
GGGGGGTGGGGTGGGGCAGGACAGCAAGGGGGAGGATTGGGAAGACAATAGCAGGCATGCTGGGGATGCG
GTGGGCTCTATGGCTTCTGAGGCGGAAAGAACCAGCTGGGGCTCGATACCGTCGACCTCTAGCTAGAGCT
TGGCGTAATCATGGTCATAGCTGTTTCCTGTGTGAAATTGTTATCCGCTCACAATTCCACACAACATACG
AGCCGGAAGCATAAAGTGTAAAGCCTAGGGTGCCTAATGAGTGAGCTAACTCACATTAATTGCGTTGCGC
TCACTGCCCGCTTTCCAGTCGGGAAACCTGTCGTGCCAGCTGCATTAATGAATCGGCCAACGCGCGGGGA
GAGGCGGTTTGCGTATTGGGCGCTCTTCCGCTTCCTCGCTCACTGACTCGCTGCGCTCGGTCGTTCGGCT
GCGGCGAGCGGTATCAGCTCACTCAAAGGCGGTAATACGGTTATCCACAGAATCAGGGGATAACGCAGGA
AAGAACATGTGAGCAAAAGGCCAGCAAAAGGCCAGGAACCGTAAAAAGGCCGCGTTGCTGGCGTTTTTCC
ATAGGCTCCGCCCCCCTGACGAGCATCACAAAAATCGACGCTCAAGTCAGAGGTGGCGAAACCCGACAGG
ACTATAAAGATACCAGGCGTTTCCCCCTGGAAGCTCCCTCGTGCGCTCTCCTGTTCCGACCCTGCCGCTT
ACCGGATACCTGTCCGCCTTTCTCCCTTCGGGAAGCGTGGCGCTTTCTCATAGCTCACGCTGTAGGTATC
TCAGTTCGGTGTAGGTCGTTCGCTCCAAGCTGGGCTGTGTGCACGAACCCCCCGTTCAGCCCGACCGCTG
CGCCTTATCCGGTAACTATCGTCTTGAGTCCAACCCGGTAAGACACGACTTATCGCCACTGGCAGCAGCC
ACTGGTAACAGGATTAGCAGAGCGAGGTATGTAGGCGGTGCTACAGAGTTCTTGAAGTGGTGGCCTAACT
ACGGCTACACTAGAAGAACAGTATTTGGTATCTGCGCTCTGCTGAAGCCAGTTACCTTCGGAAAAAGAGT
TGGTAGCTCTTGATCCGGCAAACAAACCACCGCTGGTAGCGGTGGTTTTTTTGTTTGCAAGCAGCAGATT
ACGCGCAGAAAAAAAGGATCTCAAGAAGATCCTTTGATCTTTTCTACGGGGTCTGACGCTCAGTGGAACG
AAAACTCACGTTAAGGGATTTTGGTCATGAGATTATCAAAAAGGATCTTCACCTAGATCCTTTTAAATTA
AAAATGAAGTTTTAAATCAATCTAAAGTATATATGAGTAAACTTGGTCTGACAGTTACCAATGCTTAATC
AGTGAGGCACCTATCTCAGCGATCTGTCTATTTCGTTCATCCATAGTTGCCTGACTCCCCGTCGTGTAGA
TAACTACGATACGGGAGGGCTTACCATCTGGCCCCAGTGCTGCAATGATACCGCGAGACCCACGCTCACC
GGCTCCAGATTTATCAGCAATAAACCAGCCAGCCGGAAGGGCCGAGCGCAGAAGTGGTCCTGCAACTTTA
TCCGCCTCCATCCAGTCTATTAATTGTTGCCGGGAAGCTAGAGTAAGTAGTTCGCCAGTTAATAGTTTGC
GCAACGTTGTTGCCATTGCTACAGGCATCGTGGTGTCACGCTCGTCGTTTGGTATGGCTTCATTCAGCTC
CGGTTCCCAACGATCAAGGCGAGTTACATGATCCCCCATGTTGTGCAAAAAAGCGGTTAGCTCCTTCGGT
CCTCCGATCGTTGTCAGAAGTAAGTTGGCCGCAGTGTTATCACTCATGGTTATGGCAGCACTGCATAATT
CTCTTACTGTCATGCCATCCGTAAGATGCTTTTCTGTGACTGGTGAGTACTCAACCAAGTCATTCTGAGA
ATAGTGTATGCGGCGACCGAGTTGCTCTTGCCCGGCGTCAATACGGGATAATACCGCGCCACATAGCAGA
ACTTTAAAAGTGCTCATCATTGGAAAACGTTCTTCGGGGCGAAAACTCTCAAGGATCTTACCGCTGTTGA
GATCCAGTTCGATGTAACCCACTCGTGCACCCAACTGATCTTCAGCATCTTTTACTTTCACCAGCGTTTC
TGGGTGAGCAAAAACAGGAAGGCAAAATGCCGCAAAAAAGGGAATAAGGGCGACACGGAAATGTTGAATA
CTCATACTCTTCCTTTTTCAATATTATTGAAGCATTTATCAGGGTTATTGTCTCATGAGCGGATACATAT
TTGAATGTATTTAGAAAAATAAACAAATAGGGGTTCCGCGCACATTTCCCCGAAAAGTGCCACCTGACGT
CGACGGATCGGGAGATCGATCTCCCGATCCCCTAGGGTCGACTCTCAGTACAATCTGCTCTGATGCCGCA
TAGTTAAGCCAGTATCTGCTCCCTGCTTGTGTGTTGGAGGTCGCTGAGTAGTGCGCGAGCAAAATTTAAG
CTACAACAAGGCAAGGCTTGACCGACAATTGCATGAAGAATCTGCTTAGGGTTAGGCGTTTTGCGCTGCT
TCGCGATGTACGGGCCAGATATACGCGTTGACATTGATTATTGACTAGTTATTAATAGTAATCAATTACG
GGGTCATTAGTTCATAGCCCATATATGGAGTTCCGCGTTACATAACTTACGGTAAATGGCCCGCCTGGCT
GACCGCCCAACGACCCCCGCCCATTGACGTCAATAATGACGTATGTTCCCATAGTAACGCCAATAGGGAC
TTTCCATTGACGTCAATGGGTGGAGTATTTACGGTAAACTGCCCACTTGGCAGTACATCAAGTGTATCAT
ATGCCAAGTACGCCCCCTATTGACGTCAATGACGGTAAATGGCCCGCCTGGCATTATGCCCAGTACATGA
CCTTATGGGACTTTCCTACTTGGCAGTACATCTACGTATTAGTCATCGCTATTACCATGGTGATGCGGTT
TTGGCAGTACATCAATGGGCGTGGATAGCGGTTTGACTCACGGGGATTTCCAAGTCTCCACCCCATTGAC
GTCAATGGGAGTTTGTTTTGGCACCAAAATCAACGGGACTTTCCAAAATGTCGTAACAACTCCGCCCCAT
TGACGCAAATGGGCGGTAGGCGTGTACGGTGGGAGGTCTATATAAGCAGAGCTGGTTTAGTGAACCGTCA
GATCCGCTAGAGATCCGCGGCCGCTAATACGACTCACTATAGGGAGAGCCGCCACCATGGCTAAACCAGC
AAAACGTATCAAGAGTGCCGCAGCGGCTTATGTGCCACAAAACCGCGATGCGGTGATTACCGATATTAAA
CGCATCGGGGATTTACAGCGCGAAGCATCACGTCTGGAAACGGAAATGAATGATGCCATCGCGGAAATTA
CGGAGAAATTTGCGGCCCGGATTGCACCGATTAAAACCGATATTGAAACCCTTTCAAAAGGCGTTCAGGG
ATGGTGTGAAGCGAACCGCGACGAACTGACGAACGGCGGCAAAGTGAAGACGGCGAATCTTGTCACCGGT
GATGTATCGTGGCGGGTCCGTCCACCATCAGTAAGTATTCGTGGTATGGATGCAGTGATGGAAACGCTGG
AGCGTCTTGGCCTGCAACGCTTTATTCGCACGAAGCAGGAAATCAACAAGGAAGCGATTTTACTGGAACC
GAAAGCGGTCGCAGGCGTTGCCGGAATTACAGTTAAATCAGGCATTGAGGATTTTTCTATTATTCCATTT
GAACAGGAAGCCGGTATTAGCGGCAGCGAGACTCCCGGGACCTCAGAGTCCGCTACACCCGAAAGTAGCT
CAGAGACTGGCCCAGTGGCTGTGGACCCCACATTGAGACGGCGGATCGAGCCCCATGAGTTTGAGGTATT
CTTCGATCCGAGAGAGCTCCGCAAGGAGACCTGCCTGCTTTACGAAATTAATTGGGGGGGCCGGCACTCC
ATTTGGCGACATACATCACAGAACACTAACAAGCACGTCGAAGTCAACTTCATCGAGAAGTTCACGACAG
AAAGATATTTCTGTCCGAACACAAGGTGCAGCATTACCTGGTTTCTCAGCTGGAGCCCATGCGGCGAATG
TAGTAGGGCCATCACTGAATTCCTGTCAAGGTATCCCCACGTCACTCTGTTTATTTACATCGCAAGGCTG
TACCACCACGCTGACCCCCGCAATCGACAAGGCCTGCGGGATTTGATCTCTTCAGGTGTGACTATCCAAA
TTATGACTGAGCAGGAGTCAGGATACTGCTGGAGAAACTTTGTGAATTATAGCCCGAGTAATGAAGCCCA
CTGGCCTAGGTATCCCCATCTGTGGGTACGACTGTACGTTCTTGAACTGTACTGCATCATACTGGGCCTG
CCTCCTTGTCTCAACATTCTGAGAAGGAAGCAGCCACAGCTGACATTCTTTACCATCGCTCTTCAGTCTT
GTCATTACCAGCGACTGCCCCCACACATTCTCTGGGCCACCGGGTTGAAAAGCGGCAGCGAGACTCCCGG
GACCTCAGAGTCCGCCACACCCGAAAGTGGGAAACGGAACTACATCCTGGGGCTTGCCATTGGGATAACC
AGCGTTGGCTACGGAATTATTGATTATGAGACACGCGATGTGATTGACGCCGGGGTTAGGCTGTTCAAAG
AGGCCAACGTTGAAAACAACGAGGGAAGACGGAGTAAGCGCGGAGCAAGAAGACTCAAGCGCAGACGGAG
ACATCGGATTCAGAGGGTGAAAAAGCTGCTCTTCGATTACAATCTCCTGACCGATCATAGTGAGCTGAGC
GGAATCAACCCCTACGAGGCGCGAGTGAAAGGGCTTTCCCAGAAGCTGTCCGAAGAGGAGTTCTCCGCCG
CGTTGCTGCACCTGGCCAAACGGAGGGGGGTTCACAATGTAAACGAAGTGGAGGAGGACACGGGCAATGA
ACTTAGTACGAAAGAACAGATCAGTAGGAACTCTAAGGCTCTCGAAGAGAAATACGTCGCTGAGTTGCAG
CTTGAGAGACTGAAAAAAGACGGCGAAGTACGCGGATCTATTAATAGGTTCAAGACTTCAGATTACGTAA
AGGAAGCCAAGCAGCTCCTGAAAGTACAGAAAGCGTACCATCAGCTCGATCAGAGCTTCATCGATACCTA
CATAGATTTGCTGGAGACACGGAGGACATACTACGAGGGCCCAGGGGAAGGATCTCCTTTTGGGTGGAAG
GACATCAAGGAATGGTACGAGATGCTTATGGGACATTGTACATATTTTCCGGAGGAGCTCAGGAGCGTCA
AGTACGCCTACAATGCCGACCTGTACAATGCCCTCAATGACCTCAATAACCTCGTGATTACCAGGGACGA
GAACGAGAAGCTGGAGTACTATGAAAAGTTCCAGATTATCGAGAATGTGTTTAAGCAGAAGAAGAAGCCG
ACACTTAAGCAGATTGCAAAGGAAATCCTCGTGAATGAGGAAGATATCAAGGGATACAGAGTGACAAGTA
CAGGCAAGCCCGAGTTCACAAATCTGAAGGTGTACCACGATATTAAGGACATAACCGCACGAAAGGAGAT
AATCGAAAACGCTGAGCTCCTCGATCAGATCGCAAAAATTCTTACCATCTACCAGTCTAGTGAGGACATT
CAGGAGGAACTGACTAATCTGAACAGTGAGCTCACCCAAGAGGAAATTGAGCAGATTTCAAACCTGAAAG
GCTACACCGGGACGCACAATCTGAGCCTCAAAGCAATCAACCTCATTCTGGATGAACTTTGGCACACAAA
TGACAACCAAATTGCCATATTCAACCGCCTGAAACTGGTGCCAAAAAAAGTGGATCTGTCACAGCAAAAG
GAAATCCCTACAACCTTGGTTGACGATTTTATTCTGTCCCCCGTTGTCAAGCGGAGCTTCATCCAGTCAA
TCAAGGTGATCAATGCCATCATTAAAAAATACGGATTGCCAAACGATATAATTATCGAGCTTGCACGAGA
GAAGAACTCAAAGGACGCCCAGAAGATGATTAACGAAATGCAGAAGCGCAACCGCCAGACAAACGAACGC
ATAGAGGAAATTATAAGAACAACCGGCAAAGAGAATGCCAAGTATCTGATCGAGAAAATCAAGCTGCACG
ACATGCAAGAAGGCAAGTGCCTGTACTCTCTGGAAGCTATCCCACTCGAAGATCTGCTGAATAATCCATT
CAATTACGAGGTGGACCACATCATCCCTAGATCCGTAAGCTTTGACAATTCCTTCAATAACAAAGTTCTG
GTTAAACAGGAGGAAAATTCTAAAAAAGGGAACCGGACCCCGTTCCAGTACCTGAGCTCCAGTGACAGCA
AGATTAGCTACGAGACTTTTAAGAAACATATTCTGAATCTGGCCAAAGGCAAAGGCAGGATCAGCAAGAC
CAAGAAGGAGTACCTCCTCGAAGAACGCGACATTAACAGATTTAGTGTGCAGAAAGATTTCATCAACCGA
AACCTTGTCGATACTCGGTACGCCACGAGAGGCCTGATGAATCTCCTCAGGAGCTACTTCCGCGTCAATA
ATCTGGACGTTAAAGTCAAGAGCATAAATGGGGGATTCACCAGCTTTCTGAGGAGAAAGTGGAAGTTTAA
GAAGGAACGAAACAAAGGATACAAGCACCATGCTGAGGATGCTTTGATCATCGCTAACGCGGACTTTATC
TTTAAGGAATGGAAAAAGCTGGATAAGGCAAAGAAAGTGATGGAAAACCAGATGTTCGAGGAGAAGCAGG
CAGAGTCAATGCCTGAGATCGAGACAGAGCAGGAATACAAGGAAATTTTCATCACCCCTCATCAGATTAA
ACACATAAAGGACTTCAAAGACTATAAATACTCTCATAGGGTGGACAAAAAACCCAATCGCGAGCTCATT
AATGACACCCTGTACTCAACACGGAAGGATGATAAAGGTAATACCTTGATTGTGAATAATCTTAATGGAT
TGTATGACAAAGATAACGACAAGCTCAAGAAGCTGATCAACAAGTCTCCAGAGAAGCTCCTTATGTATCA
CCACGACCCACAGACTTATCAGAAATTGAAACTGATCATGGAGCAATACGGGGATGAGAAGAACCCACTC
TACAAATATTATGAGGAAACAGGTAATTACCTGACCAAGTACTCCAAGAAGGATAACGGACCAGTGATCA
AAAAGATAAAGTACTATGGCAACAAACTTAATGCGCATTTGGACATAACTGACGATTACCCCAATTCTCG
AAACAAGGTTGTGAAGCTCTCCCTGAAGCCTTATAGATTTGACGTGTACCTGGATAATGGGGTTTATAAA
TTCGTCACCGTGAAAAATCTGGACGTGATCAAAAAGGAGAACTATTATGAAGTAAACTCAAAGTGCTATG
AGGAGGCGAAGAAGCTGAAGAAGATCTCCAATCAGGCCGAGTTCATCGCTTCCTTCTATAATAACGATCT
CATCAAGATCAATGGAGAGCTTTATCGCGTCATTGGTGTGAACAATGACTTGCTGAACAGGATCGAAGTC
AATATGATAGACATTACCTACCGGGAGTATCTCGAAAACATGAATGATAAACGGCCGCCTCGCATCATCA
AGACAATCGCATCTAAAACTCAGTCAATAAAAAAGTACTCTACCGATATCCTGGGGAATCTCTATGAAGT
GAAGTCAAAGAAGCACCCACAAATCATTAAAAAAGGTGGATCCCCCAAGAAGAAGAGGAAAGTCTCGAGC
GACTACAAAGACCATGACGGTGATTATAAAGATCATGACATCGATTACAAGGATGACGATGACAAG
